Addgene plasmid #17466: pE6c
Purpose: (Empty Backbone) modified pENTR vector for C-terminal EYFP tag fusion with your gene of interest
Depositing lab: Giovanna Benvenuto. Depositing organization: Stazione Zoologica Anton Dohrn. Publication: A modified Gateway cloning strategy for overexpressing tagged proteins in plants. Dubin MJ, Bowler C, Benvenuto G. Plant Methods. 2008 Jan 22. 4(1):3. 10.1186/1746-4811-4-3 PubMed 18211686.
Backbone
  Vector backbone: pENTR1A
  Backbone manufacturer: Invitrogen
  Backbone size (bp): 3023
  Modifications to backbone: A short cloning site region and stop codon replaced ccdB gene in pENTR1A. Inserted EYFP tag
  Vector type: Mammalian Expression, Bacterial Expression, Yeast Expression, Insect Expression, Plant Expression ; modified Gateway Entry vector
Growth in bacteria
  Bacterial resistance: Kanamycin, 50 μg/mL
  Growth temperature: 37°C
  Growth strain: DH5alpha
  Copy number: High Copy
Gene/Insert
  Gene/Insert name: None
  Tag / fusion protein: EYFP (C terminal on backbone)
  Cloning method: Gateway Cloning
  Sequencing primers: 5′ pENTR-F (5'-CTACAAACTCTTCCTGTTAGTTAG-3'); 3′ pENTR-R (5'-ATGGCTCATAACACCCCTTG-3')
Terms and licenses: Academic/Nonprofit Terms; Industry Terms: Not Available to Industry
Depositor comments: Part of a modified Gateway Entry vector system for generating epitope tagged constructs. Clone your gene of interest into this vector using the BamHI and NotI cloning sites to obtain a C-terminal EYFP tagged Entry vector. The resulting Entry vector can be recombined into Gateway Destination vectors for bacteria, insect mammalian, plant or yeast expression via the Gateway LR reaction. The tag is present in the Entry cassette to avoid the presence of att-derived protein linker sequences between the tag and gene or interest corresponding to the attB recombination site. A stop codon is already present within the vector (see plasmid map). GenBank accession number: EU344827
How to cite: pE6c was a gift from Giovanna Benvenuto (Addgene plasmid # 17466 ; http://n2t.net/addgene:17466 ; RRID:Addgene_17466)
