[The description below was written by a language model from this plasmid's Addgene catalogue record and pLannotate feature annotations shown in this document.]
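Description:
pE6c is an empty Gateway Entry vector derived from pENTR1A, built so that a gene of interest can be fused to a C-terminal EYFP tag before transfer into an expression vector. It is about 3 kb and is propagated in E. coli from a high-copy ColE1/pUC-type origin under kanamycin selection (aminoglycoside phosphotransferase gene). The annotation also flags a 46-nt match to the RSF origin at the start of the sequence, which is only a fragment and probably not a separate functional replicon. The rrnB T1 and T2 terminators lie upstream of the Entry cassette, where they shield it from read-through transcription originating in the backbone.

The cassette is bounded by attL1 and attL2, the sites used in the Gateway LR reaction. In this derivative, the ccdB counter-selection gene of pENTR1A has been replaced by a short cloning region, the mammalian codon-optimized EYFP coding sequence and a stop codon. A gene of interest is inserted through the BamHI and NotI sites upstream of EYFP, giving an in-frame C-terminal fusion that ends at the vector's own stop codon. No promoter is annotated within the cassette, so expression depends on the Destination vector. After LR recombination, the tagged open reading frame can be moved into Destination vectors for bacterial, yeast, insect, mammalian or plant expression.

Because the tag sits inside the Entry cassette rather than in the Destination vector, no att-derived linker peptide is encoded between the protein and EYFP. pE6c belongs to a set of modified Entry vectors for generating tagged constructs, developed for overexpressing tagged proteins in plants.
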