Features (pLannotate 1.2.2; 8 found; start..end, strand, type, name):
      1..46      +  rep_origin     RSF ori (fragment): Plasmids containing the RSF 1030 origin of replication can be propagated in E. coli cells that contain additional plasmids with compatible origins.
    106..149     -  terminator     rrnB T1 terminator: Escherichia coli rrnB; transcription terminator T1 from the E. coli rrnB gene
    281..308     +  terminator     rrnB T2 terminator: transcription terminator T2 from the E. coli rrnB gene
    358..457     +  protein_bind   attL1: mutant version of attL; recombination site for the Gateway® LR reaction LR Clonase™
    518..1237    +  CDS            EYFP: enhanced YFP mammalian codon-optimized
   1252..1351    -  protein_bind   attL2: mutant version of attL; recombination site for the Gateway® LR reaction LR Clonase™
   1474..2283    +  CDS            KanR: aminoglycoside phosphotransferase; aph(3')-Ia; confers resistance to kanamycin in bacteria or G418 (Geneticin®) in eukaryotes
   2373..2961    +  rep_origin     ori: high-copy-number ColE1/pMB1/pBR322/pUC origin of replication
>Addgene plasmid #17466 | pE6c | depositor full sequence | sequence record 8634 | Author sequence
CTTTCCTGCGTTATCCCCTGATTCTGTGGATAACCGTATTACCGCTAGCATGGATCTCGGGGACGTCTAA
CTACTAAGCGAGAGTAGGGAACTGCCAGGCATCAAATAAAACGAAAGGCTCAGTCGGAAGACTGGGCCTT
TCGTTTTATCTGTTGTTTGTCGGTGAACGCTCTCCTGAGTAGGACAAATCCGCCGGGAGCGGATTTGAAC
GTTGTGAAGCAACGGCCCGGAGGGTGGCGGGCAGGACGCCCGCCATAAACTGCCAGGCATCAAACTAAGC
AGAAGGCCATCCTGACGGATGGCCTTTTTGCGTTTCTACAAACTCTTCCTGTTAGTTAGTTACTTAAGCT
CGGGCCCCAAATAATGATTTTATTTTGACTGATAGTGACCTGTTCGTTGCAACAAATTGATAAGCAATGC
TTTTTTATAATGCCAACTTTGTACAAAAAAGCAGGCTTTAAAGGAACCAATTCAGTCGACTGGATCCGGT
ACAGATTTCGGACATGCGGCCGCACCTATGGTGAGCAAGGGCGAGGAGCTGTTCACCGGGGTGGTGCCCA
TCCTGGTCGAGCTGGACGGCGACGTAAACGGCCACAAGTTCAGCGTGTCCGGCGAGGGCGAGGGCGATGC
CACCTACGGCAAGCTGACCCTGAAGTTCATCTGCACCACCGGCAAGCTGCCCGTGCCCTGGCCCACCCTC
GTGACCACCTTCGGCTACGGCCTGCAGTGCTTCGCCCGCTACCCCGACCACATGAAGCAGCACGACTTCT
TCAAGTCCGCCATGCCCGAAGGCTACGTCCAGGAGCGCACCATCTTCTTCAAGGACGACGGCAACTACAA
GACCCGCGCCGAGGTGAAGTTCGAGGGCGACACCCTGGTGAACCGCATCGAGCTGAAGGGCATCGACTTC
AAGGAGGACGGCAACATCCTGGGGCACAAGCTGGAGTACAACTACAACAGCCACAACGTCTATATCATGG
CCGACAAGCAGAAGAACGGCATCAAGGTGAACTTCAAGATCCGCCACAACATCGAGGACGGCAGCGTGCA
GCTCGCCGACCACTACCAGCAGAACACCCCCATCGGCGACGGCCCCGTGCTGCTGCCCGACAACCACTAC
CTGAGCTACCAGTCCGCCCTGAGCAAAGACCCCAACGAGAAGCGCGATCACATGGTCCTGCTGGAGTTCG
TGACCGCCGCCGGGATCACTCTCGGCATGGACGAGCTGTACAAGTAACTCGAGATATCTAGACCCAGCTT
TCTTGTACAAAGTTGGCATTATAAGAAAGCATTGCTTATCAATTTGTTGCAACGAACAGGTCACTATCAG
TCAAAATAAAATCATTATTTGCCATCCAGCTGCAGCTCTGGCCCGTGTCTCAAAATCTCTGATGTTACAT
TGCACAAGATAAAAATATATCATCATGAACAATAAAACTGTCTGCTTACATAAACAGTAATACAAGGGGT
GTTATGAGCCATATTCAACGGGAAACGTCGAGGCCGCGATTAAATTCCAACATGGATGCTGATTTATATG
GGTATAAATGGGCTCGCGATAATGTCGGGCAATCAGGTGCGACAATCTATCGCTTGTATGGGAAGCCCGA
TGCGCCAGAGTTGTTTCTGAAACATGGCAAAGGTAGCGTTGCCAATGATGTTACAGATGAGATGGTCAGA
CTAAACTGGCTGACGGAATTTATGCCTCTTCCGACCATCAAGCATTTTATCCGTACTCCTGATGATGCAT
GGTTACTCACCACTGCGATCCCCGGAAAAACAGCATTCCAGGTATTAGAAGAATATCCTGATTCAGGTGA
AAATATTGTTGATGCGCTGGCAGTGTCCCTGCGCCGGTTGCATTCGATTCCTGTTTGTAATTGTCCTTTT
AACAGCGATCGCGTATTTCGTCTCGCTCAGGCGCAATCACGAATGAATAACGGTTTGGTTGATGCGAGTG
ATTTTGATGACGAGCGTAATGGCTGGCCTGTTGAACAAGTCTGGAAAGAAATGCATAAACTTTTGCCATT
CTCACCGGATTCAGTCGTCACTCATGGTGATTTCTCACTTGATAACCTTATTTTTGACGAGGGGAAATTA
ATAGGTTGTATTGATGTTGGACGAGTCGGAATCGCAGACCGATACCAGGATCTTGCCATCCTATGGAACT
GCCTCGGTGAGTTTTCTCCTTCATTACAGAAACGGCTTTTTCAAAAATATGGTATTGATAATCCTGATAT
GAATAAATTGCAGTTTCATTTGATGCTCGATGAGTTTTTCTAATCAGAATTGGTTAATTGGTTGTAACAT
TATTCAGATTGGGCCCCGTTCCACTGAGCGTCAGACCCGGTAGAAAAGATCAAAGGATCTTCTTGAGATC
CTTTTTTTCTGCGCGTAATCTGCTGCTTGCAAACAAAAAAACCACCGCTACCAGCGGTGGTTTGTTTGCC
GGATCAAGAGCTACCAACTCTTTTTCCGAAGGTAACTGGCTTCAGCAGAGCGCAGATACCAAATACTGTT
CTTCTAGTGTAGCCGTAGTTAGGCCACCACTTCAAGAACTCTGTAGCACCGCCTACATACCTCGCTCTGC
TAATCCTGTTACCAGTGGCTGCTGCCAGTGGCGATAAGTCGTGTCTTACCGGGTTGGACTCAAGACGATA
GTTACCGGATAAGGCGCAGCGGTCGGGCTGAACGGGGGGTTCGTGCACACAGCCCAGCTTGGAGCGAACG
ACCTACACCGAACTGAGATACCTACAGCGTGAGCTATGAGAAAGCGCCACGCTTCCCGAAGGGAGAAAGG
CGGACAGGTATCCGGTAAGCGGCAGGGTCGGAACAGGAGAGCGCACGAGGGAGCTTCCAGGGGGAAACGC
CTGGTATCTTTATAGTCCTGTCGGGTTTCGCCACCTCTGACTTGAGCGTCGATTTTTGTGATGCTCGTCA
GGGGGGCGGAGCCTATGGAAAAACGCCAGCAACGCGGCCTTTTTACGGTTCCTGGCCTTTTGCTGGCCTT
TTGCTCACATGTT
