>Addgene plasmid #17466 | pE6c | addgene partial sequence | sequence record 23340 | 17466 with pENTR-F
CTACTGGCCCAATATGATTTTATTTTGACTGATAGTGACCTGTTCGTTGCAACAAATTGATAAGCAATGN
TTTTTTATAATGCCAACTTTGTACAAAAAAGCAGGCTTTAAAGGAACCAATTCAGTCGACTGGATCCGGT
ACAGATTTCGGACATGCGGCCGCACCTATGGTGAGCAAGGGCGAGGAGCTGTTCACCGGGGTGGTGCCCA
TCCTGGTCGAGCTGGACGGCGACGTAAACGGCCACAAGTTCAGCGTGTCCGGCGAGGGCGAGGGCGATGC
CACCTACGGCAAGCTGACCCTGAAGTTCATCTGCACCACCGGCAAGCTGCCCGTGCCCTGGCCCACCCTC
GTGACCACCTTCGGCTACGGCCTGCAGTGCTTCGCCCGCTACCCCGACCACATGAAGCAGCACGACTTCT
TCAAGTCCGCCATGCCCGAAGGCTACGTCCAGGAGCGCACCATCTTCTTCAAGGACGACGGCAACTACAA
GACCCGCGCCGAGGTGAAGTTCGAGGGCGACACCCTGGTGAACCGCATCGAGCTGAAGGGCATCGACTTC
AAGGAGGACGGCAACATCCTGGGGCACAAGCTGGAGTACAACTACAACAGCCACAACGTCTATATCATGG
CCGACAAGCAGAAGAACGGCATCAAGGAT
